>Addgene plasmid #157424 | pD649-HAsp-LILRB5-COMP5AP-AviTag-9xHis | depositor full sequence | sequence record 303957 | Full Sequence
TTTCAATATTATTGAAGCATTTATCAGGGTTATTGTCTCATGAGCGGATACATATTTGAATGTATTTAGA
AAAATAAACAAATAGGGGTCAGTGTTACAACCAATTAACCAATTCTGAACATTATCGCGAGCCCATTTAT
ACCTGAATATGGCTCATAACACCCCTTGCTCATGACCAAAATCCCTTAACGTGAGTTACGCGCGCGTCGT
TCCACTGAGCGTCAGACCCCGTAGAAAAGATCAAAGGATCTTCTTGAGATCCTTTTTTTCTGCGCGTAAT
CTGCTGCTTGCAAACAAAAAAACCACCGCTACCAGCGGTGGTTTGTTTGCCGGATCAAGAGCTACCAACT
CTTTTTCCGAAGGTAACTGGCTTCAGCAGAGCGCAGATACCAAATACTGTTCTTCTAGTGTAGCCGTAGT
TAGCCCACCACTTCAAGAACTCTGTAGCACCGCCTACATACCTCGCTCTGCTAATCCTGTTACCAGTGGC
TGCTGCCAGTGGCGATAAGTCGTGTCTTACCGGGTTGGACTCAAGACGATAGTTACCGGATAAGGCGCAG
CGGTCGGGCTGAACGGGGGGTTCGTGCACACAGCCCAGCTTGGAGCGAACGACCTACACCGAACTGAGAT
ACCTACAGCGTGAGCTATGAGAAAGCGCCACGCTTCCCGAAGGGAGAAAGGCGGACAGGTATCCGGTAAG
CGGCAGGGTCGGAACAGGAGAGCGCACGAGGGAGCTTCCAGGGGGAAACGCCTGGTATCTTTATAGTCCT
GTCGGGTTTCGCCACCTCTGACTTGAGCGTCGATTTTTGTGATGCTCGTCAGGGGGGCGGAGCCTATGGA
AAAACGCCAGCAACGCGGCCTTTTTACGGTTCCTGGCCTTTTGCTGGCCTTTTGCTCACATGTTCTTTCC
TGCGTTATCCCCTGATTCTGTGGATAACCGTATTACCGCCTTTGAGTGAGCTGATACCGCTCGCCGCAGC
CGAACGACCGAGCGCAGCGAGTCAGTGAGCGAGGAAGCGGAAGGCGAGAGTAGGGAACTGCCAGGCATCA
AACTAAGCAGAAGGCCCCTGACGGATGGCCTTTTTGCGTTTCTACAAACTCTTTCTGTGTTGTAAAACGA
CGGCCAGTCTTAAGCTCGGGCCCCCTGGGCGGTTCTGATAACGAGTAATCGTTAATCCGCAAATAACGTA
AAAACCCGCTTCGGCGGGTTTTTTTATGGGGGGAGTTTAGGGAAAGAGCATTTGTCAGAATATTTAAGGG
CGCCTGTCACTTTGCTTGATATATGAGAATTATTTAACCTTATAAATGAGAAAAAAGCAACGCACTTTAA
ATAAGATACGTTGCTTTTTCGATTGATGAACACCTATAATTAAACTATTCATCTATTATTTATGATTTTT
TGTATATACAATATTTCTAGTTTGTTAAAGAGAATTAAGAAAATAAATCTCGAAAATAATAAAGGGAAAA
TCAGTTTTTGATATCAAAATTATACATGTCAACGATAATACAAAATATAATACAAACTATAAGATGTTAT
CAGTATTTATTATCATTTAGAATAAATTTTGTGTCGCCCTTAATTGTGAGCGGATAACAATTACGAGCTT
CATGCACAGTGGCGTTGACTCAATATTGGCCATTAGCCATATTATTCATTGGTTATATAGCATAAATCAA
TATTGGCTATTGGCCATTGCATACGTTGTATCTATATCATAATATGTACATTTATATTGGCTCATGTCCA
ATATGACCGCCATGTTGGCATTGATTATTGACTAGTTATTAATAGTAATCAATTACGGGGTCATTAGTTC
ATAGCCCATATATGGAGTTCCGCGTTACATAACTTACGGTAAATGGCCCGCCTGGCTGACCGCCCAACGA
CCCCCGCCCATTGACGTCAATAATGACGTATGTTCCCATAGTAACGCCAATAGGGACTTTCCATTGACGT
CAATGGGTGGAGTATTTACGGTAAACTGCCCACTTGGCAGTACATCAAGTGTATCATATGCCAAGTACGC
CCCCTATTGACGTCAATGACGGTAAATGGCCCGCCTGGCATTATGCCCAGTACATGACCTTATGGGACTT
TCCTACTTGGCAGTACATCTACGTATTAGTCATCGCTATTACCATGGTGATGCGGTTTTGGCAGTACATC
AATGGGCGTGGATAGCGGTTTGACTCACGGGGATTTCCAAGTCTCCACCCCATTGACGTCAATGGGAGTT
TGTTTTGGCACCAAAATCAACGGGACTTTCCAAAATGTCGTAACAACTCCGCCCCATTGACGCAAATGGG
CGGTAGGCGTGTACGGTGGGAGGTCTATATAAGCAGAGCTCGTTTAGTGAACCGTCAGATCGCCTGGAGA
CGCCATCCACGCTGTTTTGACCTCCATAGAAGACACCGGGACCGATCCAGCCTCCGCGGCCGGGAACGGT
GCATTGGAACGCGGATTCCCCGTGCCAAGAGTGACGTAAGTACCGCCTATAGAGTCTATAGGCCCACCCC
CTTGGCTTCGTTAGAACGCGGCTACAATTAATACATAACCTTATGTATCATACACATACGATTTAGGTGA
CACTATAGAATAACATCCACTTTGCCTTTCTCTCCACAGGTGTCCACTCCCAGGTCCAACTGCACCTCGG
TTCTATCGAAAACGCGCCTGCTAGCGCCACCATGAAGACCATCATTGCCCTGAGCTACATCTTCTGCCTG
GTGTTCGCTGCGGCCGCCGGAACACTGCCTAAACCTACACTTTGGGCCGAGCCTGCCTCTGTGATTGCCA
GAGGCAAACCCGTGACACTGTGGTGTCAGGGCCCTCTGGAAACCGAAGAGTACCGGCTGGACAAAGAGGG
ACTGCCCTGGGCCAGAAAGAGACAGAATCCTCTGGAACCTGGCGCCAAGGCCAAGTTTCACATCCCCAGC
ACAGTGTACGACAGCGCCGGCAGATACCGGTGCTATTATGAGACACCAGCCGGATGGTCCGAGCCTAGCG
ATCCTCTTGAACTGGTGGCCACAGGCTTCTACGCTGAGCCTACACTGCTTGCCCTGCCTTCTCCTGTTGT
GGCCTCTGGCGGAAATGTGACCCTGCAGTGTGATACCCTGGACGGCCTGCTGACCTTTGTGCTGGTGGAA
GAGGAACAGAAGCTGCCCAGAACACTGTACAGCCAGAAACTGCCTAAGGGCCCCTCTCAGGCTCTGTTTC
CTGTGGGACCTGTGACACCTAGCTGCAGATGGCGGTTCCGGTGTTACTACTACTACCGGAAGAACCCTCA
AGTGTGGTCTAACCCCAGCGACCTGCTGGAAATTCTGGTGCCTGGCGTGTCCAGAAAGCCCTCTTTGCTG
ATTCCTCAGGGCAGCGTTGTGGCCAGAGGCGGATCTCTGACACTCCAGTGTAGAAGCGACGTGGGCTACG
ACATCTTCGTGCTGTACAAAGAAGGCGAGCACGACCTGGTGCAAGGCTCTGGACAACAACCTCAGGCTGG
CCTGTCTCAGGCCAACTTTACACTGGGCCCTGTGTCCAGATCTCACGGCGGCCAGTATAGATGCTACGGC
GCCCATAATCTGAGCCCCAGGTGGTCCGCTCCTAGCGACCCACTGGATATTCTGATCGCCGGACTGATCC
CTGACATCCCTGCTCTGTCTGTGCAGCCTGGACCTAAAGTGGCCAGCGGCGAGAATGTCACACTGCTGTG
TCAGAGCTGGCACCAGATCGACACATTCTTTCTGACAAAAGAGGGCGCTGCCCATCCTCCACTGTGCCTG
AAGTCTAAGTACCAGAGCTACCGGCACCAGGCCGAGTTTAGCATGTCTCCTGTGACATCTGCCCAAGGCG
GCACCTACAGATGCTACTCCGCCATCAGAAGCTACCCCTACCTGCTGAGCAGCCCCAGCTATCCTCAAGA
GCTGGTGGTTTCTGGACCTAGCGGCGATCCTTCTCTGTCTCCTACCGGCTCTACACCCACACCTGGACCT
GAAGATCAGCCTCTGACACCTACTGGACTGGACCCTCAATCTGGACTGGGCAGACATCTCGGAGGCGCGC
CGGAAGATCAAGTTGATCCAAGATTGATTGATGGCAAGGGCGGATCTCTGGAGGTGCTGTTCCAGGGACC
AGGCGGAAGCGGCAATCCCGGCGGCGATCTGGCCCCCCAGATGCTGCGCGAGCTGCAGGAGACCAATGCC
GCCCTGCAGGACGTGCGCGAGCTGCTGCGCCACCGCGTGAAGGAGATCACCTTCCTGAAGAACACCGTGA
TGGAGTGCGACGCCTGCGGTATGCAGCCCTCTAGAGGCTCCGGCTCCATCATCCCAGTTGAGGAGGAGAA
CCCGGACTTCTGGAACCGCGAGGCAGCCGAGGCCCTGGGTGCCGCCAAGAAGCTGCAGCCTGCACAGACA
GCCGCCAAGAACCTCATCATCTTCCTGGGCGATGGGATGGGGGTGTCTACGGTGACAGCTGCCAGGATCC
TAAAAGGGCAGAAGAAGGACAAACTGGGGCCTGAGATACCCCTGGCCATGGACCGCTTCCCATATGTGGC
TCTGTCCAAGACATACAATGTAGACAAACATGTGCCAGACAGTGGAGCCACAGCCACGGCCTACCTGTGC
GGGGTCAAGGGCAACTTCCAGACCATTGGCTTGAGTGCAGCCGCCCGCTTTAACCAGTGCAACACGACAC
GCGGCAACGAGGTCATCTCCGTGATGAATCGGGCCAAGAAAGCAGGGAAGTCAGTGGGAGTGGTAACCAC
CACACGAGTGCAGCACGCCTCGCCAGCCGGCACCTACGCCCACACGGTGAACCGCAACTGGTACTCGGAC
GCCGACGTGCCTGCCTCGGCCCGCCAGGAGGGGTGCCAGGACATCGCTACGCAGCTCATCTCCAACATGG
ACATTGACGTGATCCTAGGTGGAGGCCGAAAGTACATGTTTCGCATGGGAACCCCAGACCCTGAGTACCC
AGATGACTACAGCCAAGGTGGGACCAGGCTGGACGGGAAGAATCTGGTGCAGGAATGGCTGGCGAAGCGC
CAGGGTGCCCGGTATGTGTGGAACCGCACTGAGCTCATGCAGGCTTCCCTGGACCCGTCTGTGACCCATC
TCATGGGTCTCTTTGAGCCTGGAGACATGAAATACGAGATCCACCGAGACTCCACACTGGACCCCTCCCT
GATGGAGATGACAGAGGCTGCCCTGCGCCTGCTGAGCAGGAACCCCCGCGGCTTCTTCCTCTTCGTGGAG
GGTGGTCGCATCGACCATGGTCATCATGAAAGCAGGGCTTACCGGGCACTGACTGAGACGATCATGTTCG
ACGACGCCATTGAGAGGGCGGGCCAGCTCACCAGCGAGGAGGACACGCTGAGCCTCGTCACTGCCGACCA
CTCCCACGTCTTCTCCTTCGGAGGCTACCCCCTGCGAGGGAGCTCCATCTTCGGGCTGGCCCCTGGCAAG
GCCCGGGACAGGAAGGCCTACACGGTCCTCCTATACGGAAACGGTCCAGGCTATGTGCTCAAGGACGGCG
CCCGGCCGGATGTTACCGAGAGCGAGAGCGGGAGCCCCGAGTATCGGCAGCAGTCAGCAGTGCCCCTGGA
CGAAGAGACCCACGCAGGCGAGGACGTGGCGGTGTTCGCGCGCGGCCCGCAGGCGCACCTGGTTCACGGC
GTGCAGGAGCAGACCTTCATAGCGCACGTCATGGCCTTCGCCGCCTGCCTGGAGCCCTACACCGCCTGCG
ACCTGGCGCCCCCCGCCGGCACCACCGACGCCGCGCACCCGGGTGGCGGAGGACTGAACGACATCTTCGA
GGCTCAGAAAATCGAATGGCACGAACATCACCATCACCATCACCATCACCATTAAGGCCGGCCTGTAGTC
ACTGGCACAACGCGTTACCCGGTAAGCCAATCGGGTATACACGGTCGTCATACTGCAGACAGGGTTCTTC
TACTTTGCAAGATAGTCTTGAGTAGTAAAATAAATAGATAGAGAAAATCAGCCTCGACTGTGCCTTCTAG
TTGCCAGCCATCTGTTGTTTGCCCCTCCCCCGTGCCTTCCTTGACCCTGGAAGGTGCCACTCCCACTGTC
CTTTCCTAATAAAATGAGGAAATTGCATCACAACACTCAACCCTATCTCGGTCTATTCTTTTGATTTATA
AGGGATTTTGCCGATTTCGGCCTATTGGTTAAAAAATGAGCTGATTTAACAAAAATTTAACGCGAATTAA
TTCTGTGGAATGTGTGTCAGTTAGGGTGTGGAAAGTCCCCAGGCTCCCCAGCAGGCAGAAGTATGCAAAG
CATGCATCTCAATTAGTCAGCAACCAGGTGTGGAAAGTCCCCAGGCTCCCCAGCAGGCAGAAGTATGCAA
AGCATGCATCTCAATTAGTCAGCAACCATAGTCCCGCCCCTAACTCCGCCCATCCCGCCCCTAACTCCGC
CCAGTTCCGCCCATTCTCCGCCCCATGGCTGACTAATTTTTTTTATTTATGCAGAGGCCGAGGCCGCCTC
TGCCTCTGAGCTATTCCAGAAGTAGTGAGGAGGCTTTTTTGGAGGCCTAGGCTTTTGCAAAAAGCTCCCG
GGAGCTTGTATATCCATTTTCGGATCTGATCAGCACGTGTTGACAATTAATCATCGGCATAGTATATCGG
CATAGTATAATACGACAAGGTGAGGAACTAAACCATGACCGAGTACAAGCCCACGGTGCGCCTCGCCACC
CGCGACGACGTCCCCAGGGCCGTACGCACCCTCGCCGCCGCGTTCGCCGACTACCCCGCCACGCGCCACA
CCGTCGATCCGGACCGCCACATCGAGCGGGTCACCGAGCTGCAAGAACTCTTCCTCACGCGCGTCGGGCT
CGACATCGGCAAGGTGTGGGTCGCGGACGACGGCGCCGCGGTGGCGGTCTGGACCACGCCGGAGAGCGTC
GAAGCGGGGGCGGTGTTCGCCGAGATCGGCCCGCGCATGGCCGAGTTGAGCGGTTCCCGGCTGGCCGCGC
AGCAACAGATGGAAGGCCTCCTGGCGCCGCACCGGCCCAAGGAGCCCGCGTGGTTCCTGGCCACCGTCGG
CGTCTCGCCCGACCACCAGGGCAAGGGTCTGGGCAGCGCCGTCGTGCTCCCCGGAGTGGAGGCGGCCGAG
CGCGCCGGGGTGCCCGCCTTCCTGGAGACATCCGCGCCCCGCAACCTCCCCTTCTACGAGCGGCTCGGCT
TCACCGTCACCGCCGACGTCGAGGTGCCCGAAGGACCGCGCACCTGGTGCATGACCCGCAAGCCCGGTGC
CTGACACGTGCTACGAGATTTCGATTCCACCGCCGCCTTCTATGAAAGGTTGGGCTTCGGAATCGTTTTC
CGGGACGCCGGCTGGATGATCCTCCAGCGCGGGGATCTCATGCTGGAGTTCTTCGCCCACCCCAACTTGT
TTATTGCAGCTTATAATGGTTACAAATAAAGCAATAGCATCACAAATTTCACAAATAAAGCATTTTTTTC
ACTGCATTCTAGTTGTGGTTTGTCCAAACTCATCAATGTATCTTATCATGTCTGTATACCGTCGACCTCT
AGCTAGAGCTTGGCGTAATCATGGTCATTACCAATGCTTAATCAGTGAGGCACCTATCTCAGCGATCTGT
CTATTTCGTTCATCCATAGTTGCCTGACTCCCCGTCGTGTAGATAACTACGATACGGGAGGGCTTACCAT
CTGGCCCCAGCGCTGCGATGATACCGCGAGAACCACGCTCACCGGCTCCGGATTTATCAGCAATAAACCA
GCCAGCCGGAAGGGCCGAGCGCAGAAGTGGTCCTGCAACTTTATCCGCCTCCATCCAGTCTATTAATTGT
TGCCGGGAAGCTAGAGTAAGTAGTTCGCCAGTTAATAGTTTGCGCAACGTTGTTGCCATCGCTACAGGCA
TCGTGGTGTCACGCTCGTCGTTTGGTATGGCTTCATTCAGCTCCGGTTCCCAACGATCAAGGCGAGTTAC
ATGATCCCCCATGTTGTGCAAAAAAGCGGTTAGCTCCTTCGGTCCTCCGATCGTTGTCAGAAGTAAGTTG
GCCGCAGTGTTATCACTCATGGTTATGGCAGCACTGCATAATTCTCTTACTGTCATGCCATCCGTAAGAT
GCTTTTCTGTGACTGGTGAGTACTCAACCAAGTCATTCTGAGAATAGTGTATGCGGCGACCGAGTTGCTC
TTGCCCGGCGTCAATACGGGATAATACCGCGCCACATAGCAGAACTTTAAAAGTGCTCATCATTGGAAAA
CGTTCTTCGGGGCGAAAACTCTCAAGGATCTTACCGCTGTTGAGATCCAGTTCGATGTAACCCACTCGTG
CACCCAACTGATCTTCAGCATCTTTTACTTTCACCAGCGTTTCTGGGTGAGCAAAAACAGGAAGGCAAAA
TGCCGCAAAAAAGGGAATAAGGGCGACACGGAAATGTTGAATACTCATATTCTTCCTT
Features (pLannotate 1.2.2; 24 found; start..end, strand, type, name):
    119..143     -  CDS            KanR (fragment): aminoglycoside phosphotransferase; aph(3')-Ia; confers resistance to kanamycin
    254..842     +  rep_origin     ori: high-copy-number ColE1/pMB1/pBR322/pUC origin of replication
   1067..1084    +  terminator     rrnB T2 terminator (fragment): transcription terminator T2 from the E. coli rrnB gene
   1109..1128    -  CDS            lacZα (fragment): LacZα fragment of β-galactosidase; lacZ fragment
   1584..1600    +  protein_bind   lac operator: The lac repressor binds to the lac operator to inhibit transcription in E. coli. This inhibition can be relieved by adding lactose or isopropyl-β-D-thiogalactopyranoside (IPTG). lac repressor encoded by lacI
   1843..2146    +  enhancer       CMV enhancer: human cytomegalovirus immediate early enhancer
   2147..2350    +  promoter       CMV promoter: human cytomegalovirus (CMV) immediate early promoter
   2486..2529    +  intron         CMV intron (fragment): modified intron A from human cytomegalovirus
   2581..2599    +  promoter       SP6 promoter: promoter for bacteriophage SP6 RNA polymerase
   2603..2640    +  CDS            IgH signal sequence (fragment): signal sequence from the mouse immunoglobulin heavy chain variable region
   2704..4053    +  CDS            LILRB5 (fragment): LIRB5_HUMAN - Also known as LIR8. Experimental evidence at protein level: Swiss-Prot protein existence level 1. May act as receptor for class I MHC antigens. From Homo sapiens (Human).
   4150..4329    +  CDS            Comp (fragment): COMP_RAT - Experimental evidence at protein level: Swiss-Prot protein existence level 1. May play a role in the structural integrity of cartilage via its interaction with other extracellular matrix proteins such as the collagens and fibronectin. Can mediate the interaction of chondrocytes with the cartilage extracellular matrix through interaction with cell surface integrin receptors. Could play a role in the pathogenesis of osteoarthritis. Potent suppressor of apoptosis in both primary chondrocytes and transformed cells. Suppresses apoptosis by blocking the activation of caspase-3 and by indu
   4317..5769    +  CDS            SEAP (fragment): secreted alkaline phosphatase from human placenta The natural enzyme has a C-terminal transmembrane sequence that is replaced by a GPI anchor.
   5794..5835    +  CDS            AviTag™ (fragment): peptide tag that allows for enzymatic biotinylation
   5839..5862    +  CDS            8xHis: 8xHis affinity tag
   6008..6119    +  polyA_signal   bGH poly(A) signal: bovine growth hormone polyadenylation signal
   6120..6228    +  rep_origin     f1 ori (fragment): f1 bacteriophage origin of replication; arrow indicates direction of (+) strand synthesis
   6242..6571    +  promoter       SV40 promoter: SV40 enhancer and early promoter
   6619..6666    +  promoter       EM7 promoter: synthetic bacterial promoter&nbsp
   6685..7284    +  CDS            PuroR (fragment): puromycin N-acetyltransferase; pac from Streptomyces; confers resistance to puromycin
   7294..7419    +  CDS            ble (fragment): BLE_KLEPN - Experimental evidence at protein level: Swiss-Prot protein existence level 1. Binding protein with a strong affinity to the bleomycin family of antibiotics. Binds to CL990; an antimitotic-antibiotic compound. From Klebsiella pneumoniae.
   7414..7535    +  polyA_signal   SV40 poly(A) signal: SV40 polyadenylation signal
   7588..8448    -  CDS            AmpR: β-lactamase; bla; confers resistance to ampicillin, carbenicillin, and related antibiotics
   8451..89      -  promoter       AmpR promoter (fragment) (across the origin): bla
