[The description below was written by a language model from this plasmid's Addgene catalogue record and pLannotate feature annotations shown in this document.]
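Description:
pD649-HAsp-LILRB5-COMP5AP-AviTag-9xHis is a mammalian expression plasmid (8,458 bp in the depositor's full sequence) built on the pD649 backbone and designed to secrete the extracellular domain of human LILRB5 (also called LIR8 or CD85C) as a multimeric, enzyme-tagged fusion protein. In bacteria it is maintained at high copy through a ColE1/pUC-type origin and selected with ampicillin via the β-lactamase gene. Short annotated fragments of KanR, lacZα, an rrnB terminator and f1 ori appear to be backbone remnants rather than functional elements.

Expression is driven by the CMV enhancer and immediate early promoter, followed by a fragment of CMV intron A and an SP6 promoter, which also allows in vitro transcription. The construct name indicates an HA signal peptide; the automated annotation instead labels a short fragment here as an immunoglobulin heavy chain signal sequence, so its exact identity is best taken from the name. The LILRB5 ectodomain sits between preserved NotI and AscI sites and is fused at its C terminus to a segment of rat cartilage oligomeric matrix protein, a coiled-coil that pentamerises the fusion to raise binding avidity. Next come human placental alkaline phosphatase as an enzymatic reporter, an AviTag for site-specific biotinylation, and a polyhistidine tag (named 9xHis, annotated as 8xHis) for purification, with a bGH polyadenylation signal closing the unit. A separate SV40/EM7-driven cassette carries a puromycin resistance gene with an SV40 poly(A) signal, permitting selection in mammalian cells.

The plasmid belongs to a collection used to map extracellular interactions among human immunoglobulin-superfamily cell-surface proteins. The depositor notes that some plasmids in the collection may carry an IS4-like transposase insertion upstream of the CMV promoter; none is annotated in this feature table.
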