Addgene plasmid #157424: pD649-HAsp-LILRB5-COMP5AP-AviTag-9xHis
Purpose: Mammalian expression of cell-surface protein extracellular domain fused to COMP5AP-AviTag-9xHis. Protein is secreted from cells.
Depositing lab: Chris Garcia. Depositing organization: Stanford University. Publication: A Human IgSF Cell-Surface Interactome Reveals a Complex Network of Protein-Protein Interactions. Wojtowicz WM, Vielmetter J, Fernandes RA, Siepe DH, Eastman CL, Chisholm GB, Cox S, Klock H, Anderson PW, Rue SM, Miller JJ, Glaser SM, Bragstad ML, Vance J, Lam AW, Lesley SA, Zinn K, Garcia KC. Cell. 2020 Aug 20;182(4):1027-1043.e17. doi: 10.1016/j.cell.2020.07.025. PubMed 32822567.
Backbone
  Vector backbone: pD649
  Backbone size w/o insert (bp): 7153
  Vector type: Mammalian Expression
Growth in bacteria
  Bacterial resistance: Ampicillin, 100 μg/mL
  Growth temperature: 37°C
  Growth strain: DH5alpha
  Copy number: High Copy
Gene/Insert
  Gene/Insert name: LILRB5 (alt name: LIRB5)
  Species: H. sapiens (human)
  Insert size (bp): 1305
  Entrez Gene: LILRB5 (a.k.a. LIR8, CD85C, LIR-8)
  Promoter: CMV/SP6
  Tag / fusion protein: COMP5AP-AviTag-9xHis (C terminal on backbone)
  Cloning method: Restriction Enzyme; 5′ cloning site GCGGCCGC (not destroyed); 3′ cloning site GGCGCGCC (not destroyed)
  Sequencing primers: 5′ ATTTAGGTGACACTATAG; 3′ CGTCGCACTCCATCACGGTG
Resource information
  A portion of this plasmid was derived from a plasmid made by: synthesis by ThermoFisher
Terms and licenses: Academic/Nonprofit Terms; Industry Terms: Not Available to Industry
Depositor comments: Some plasmids in this collection may have an IS4-like element ISVsa5 family transposase upstream of the CMV promoter.
How to cite: pD649-HAsp-LILRB5-COMP5AP-AviTag-9xHis was a gift from Chris Garcia (Addgene plasmid # 157424 ; http://n2t.net/addgene:157424 ; RRID:Addgene_157424)
