>Addgene plasmid #157424 | pD649-HAsp-LILRB5-COMP5AP-AviTag-9xHis | depositor partial sequence | sequence record 303958 | insert (extracellular domain)
GGAACACTGCCTAAACCTACACTTTGGGCCGAGCCTGCCTCTGTGATTGCCAGAGGCAAACCCGTGACAC
TGTGGTGTCAGGGCCCTCTGGAAACCGAAGAGTACCGGCTGGACAAAGAGGGACTGCCCTGGGCCAGAAA
GAGACAGAATCCTCTGGAACCTGGCGCCAAGGCCAAGTTTCACATCCCCAGCACAGTGTACGACAGCGCC
GGCAGATACCGGTGCTATTATGAGACACCAGCCGGATGGTCCGAGCCTAGCGATCCTCTTGAACTGGTGG
CCACAGGCTTCTACGCTGAGCCTACACTGCTTGCCCTGCCTTCTCCTGTTGTGGCCTCTGGCGGAAATGT
GACCCTGCAGTGTGATACCCTGGACGGCCTGCTGACCTTTGTGCTGGTGGAAGAGGAACAGAAGCTGCCC
AGAACACTGTACAGCCAGAAACTGCCTAAGGGCCCCTCTCAGGCTCTGTTTCCTGTGGGACCTGTGACAC
CTAGCTGCAGATGGCGGTTCCGGTGTTACTACTACTACCGGAAGAACCCTCAAGTGTGGTCTAACCCCAG
CGACCTGCTGGAAATTCTGGTGCCTGGCGTGTCCAGAAAGCCCTCTTTGCTGATTCCTCAGGGCAGCGTT
GTGGCCAGAGGCGGATCTCTGACACTCCAGTGTAGAAGCGACGTGGGCTACGACATCTTCGTGCTGTACA
AAGAAGGCGAGCACGACCTGGTGCAAGGCTCTGGACAACAACCTCAGGCTGGCCTGTCTCAGGCCAACTT
TACACTGGGCCCTGTGTCCAGATCTCACGGCGGCCAGTATAGATGCTACGGCGCCCATAATCTGAGCCCC
AGGTGGTCCGCTCCTAGCGACCCACTGGATATTCTGATCGCCGGACTGATCCCTGACATCCCTGCTCTGT
CTGTGCAGCCTGGACCTAAAGTGGCCAGCGGCGAGAATGTCACACTGCTGTGTCAGAGCTGGCACCAGAT
CGACACATTCTTTCTGACAAAAGAGGGCGCTGCCCATCCTCCACTGTGCCTGAAGTCTAAGTACCAGAGC
TACCGGCACCAGGCCGAGTTTAGCATGTCTCCTGTGACATCTGCCCAAGGCGGCACCTACAGATGCTACT
CCGCCATCAGAAGCTACCCCTACCTGCTGAGCAGCCCCAGCTATCCTCAAGAGCTGGTGGTTTCTGGACC
TAGCGGCGATCCTTCTCTGTCTCCTACCGGCTCTACACCCACACCTGGACCTGAAGATCAGCCTCTGACA
CCTACTGGACTGGACCCTCAATCTGGACTGGGCAGACATCTCGGA
